Addgene plasmid #147056: pRSFDuetG-DmXRN1_1323-1383-DmDCP1_1-127_N
Purpose: Bacterial Expression of DmXRN1_1323-1383-DmDCP1_1-127
Depositing lab: Elisa Izaurralde. Depositing organization: Max Planck Institute for Developmental Biology. Publication: A direct interaction between DCP1 and XRN1 couples mRNA decapping to 5' exonucleolytic degradation. Braun JE, Truffault V, Boland A, Huntzinger E, Chang CT, Haas G, Weichenrieder O, Coles M, Izaurralde E. Nat Struct Mol Biol. 2012 Dec;19(12):1324-31. doi: 10.1038/nsmb.2413. Epub 2012 Nov 11. PubMed 23142987.
Backbone
  Vector backbone: Unknown
  Vector type: Bacterial Expression
Growth in bacteria
  Bacterial resistance: Kanamycin, 50 μg/mL
  Growth temperature: 37°C
  Growth strain: DH5alpha
  Copy number: Low Copy
Gene/Insert
  Gene/Insert name: DmXRN1_1323-1383-DmDCP1_1-127
  Species: D. melanogaster (fly)
  Entrez Gene: pcm (a.k.a. Dmel_CG3291, CG3291, DmXrn1, Dmel\CG3291, Pcm, XRN1, XRN1/pcm, Xrn1, Xrn1p)
  Cloning method: Unknown
Terms and licenses: Academic/Nonprofit Terms; Industry Terms: Not Available to Industry
Depositor comments: Plasmids from this collection were made available to the research community and donated after the lab closed. Please note that the sequence provided by the depositing laboratory may be theoretical/predicted or based on Sanger sequencing results. There may be discrepancies between sequencing results obtained by Addgene and the depositor sequence. If an Addgene verified sequence is not available, please contact before placing your order to request that our lab fully sequence the plasmid.
How to cite: pRSFDuetG-DmXRN1_1323-1383-DmDCP1_1-127_N was a gift from Elisa Izaurralde (Addgene plasmid # 147056 ; http://n2t.net/addgene:147056 ; RRID:Addgene_147056)
