[The description below was written by a language model from this plasmid's Addgene catalogue record and pLannotate feature annotations shown in this document.]
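Description:
pRSFDuetG-DmXRN1_1323-1383-DmDCP1_1-127_N is a 5,053 nt bacterial co-expression plasmid. The catalogue lists the backbone as unknown, but the name and annotated features point to an RSFDuet-type vector modified to carry GST. It replicates from the RSF1030 origin, which is compatible with other common origins and so allows co-propagation with additional plasmids in E. coli. Selection is by kanamycin through an aph(3')-Ia cassette, and the record lists the plasmid as low copy. A lacI gene with its own promoter supplies the lac repressor.

The plasmid has the Duet layout of two T7 promoter/lac operator units, so expression needs a host that provides T7 RNA polymerase and is induced with IPTG. The first unit spans the sequence origin and is followed by a T7 gene 10 ribosome binding site and about 330 nt of unannotated sequence. By size and by the order in the construct name, this gap probably holds the short Drosophila melanogaster XRN1 (pacman) fragment, residues 1323–1383, but the feature table does not confirm it. The second unit drives a Schistosoma japonicum GST open reading frame followed by a segment that the annotation tool matched to human DCP1B. Given the record, this is most likely the homologous fly DCP1 region, residues 1–127, presumably fused to GST. A partial S-tag sequence and a T7 terminator lie downstream; whether the S-tag is translated is not stated. The small TcR, SET1 and extra AmpR promoter fragments are probably backbone remnants or spurious matches.

The stated purpose is bacterial expression of the two fragments. This fits production of the DCP1–XRN1 complex for interaction or structural studies of how mRNA decapping is coupled to 5' exonucleolytic decay.
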