Features (pLannotate 1.2.2; 19 found; start..end, strand, type, name):
      3..27      +  protein_bind   lac operator: The lac repressor binds to the lac operator to inhibit transcription in E. coli. This inhibition can be relieved by adding lactose or isopropyl-β-D-thiogalactopyranoside (IPTG). lac repressor encoded by lacI
     42..64      +  RBS            RBS: efficient ribosome binding site from bacteriophage T7 gene 10 (Olins and Rangwala, 1989)
    400..418     +  promoter       T7 promoter: promoter for bacteriophage T7 RNA polymerase
    419..443     +  protein_bind   lac operator: The lac repressor binds to the lac operator to inhibit transcription in E. coli. This inhibition can be relieved by adding lactose or isopropyl-β-D-thiogalactopyranoside (IPTG). lac repressor encoded by lacI
    489..1142    +  CDS            GST26_SCHJA: Experimental evidence at protein level: Swiss-Prot protein existence level 1. GST isoenzymes appear to play a central role in the parasite detoxification system. Other functions are also suspected including a role in increasing the solubility of haematin in the parasite gut. From Schistosoma japonicum (Blood fluke).
   1212..1577    +  CDS            DCP1B (fragment): DCP1B_HUMAN - Experimental evidence at protein level: Swiss-Prot protein existence level 1. May play a role in the degradation of mRNAs, both in normal mRNA turnover and in nonsense-mediated mRNA decay. May remove the 7- methyl guanine cap structure from mRNA molecules, yielding a 5'- phosphorylated mRNA fragment and 7m-GDP (By similarity). From Homo sapiens (Human).
   1590..1631    +  CDS            S-Tag (fragment): affinity and epitope tag derived from pancreatic ribonuclease A
   1661..1678    +  CDS            SET1 (fragment): solubility-enhancement tag derived from T7 phage gene 10B
   1686..1733    +  terminator     T7 terminator: transcription terminator for bacteriophage T7 RNA polymerase
   1897..1954    +  promoter       AmpR promoter (fragment): bla
   1963..2778    -  CDS            KanR: aminoglycoside phosphotransferase; aph(3')-Ia; confers resistance to kanamycin in bacteria or G418 (Geneticin®) in eukaryotes
   2779..2870    -  promoter       AmpR promoter: bla
   2886..3635    -  rep_origin     RSF ori: Plasmids containing the RSF 1030 origin of replication can be propagated in E. coli cells that contain additional plasmids with compatible origins.
   3718..3782    -  CDS            TcR (fragment): tetracycline efflux protein; tet; confers resistance to tetracycline
   3797..3818    -  protein_bind   CAP binding site: CAP binding activates transcription in the presence of cAMP. E. coli catabolite activator protein
   3831..4913    -  CDS            lacI: lac repressor; lacI; The lac repressor binds to the lac operator to inhibit transcription in E. coli. This inhibition can be relieved by adding lactose or isopropyl-β-D-thiogalactopyranoside (IPTG).
   4914..4991    -  promoter       lacI promoter: lacI
   4999..5034    -  CDS            TcR (fragment): tetracycline efflux protein; tet; confers resistance to tetracycline
   5037..2       +  promoter       T7 promoter (across the origin): promoter for bacteriophage T7 RNA polymerase
>Addgene plasmid #147056 | pRSFDuetG-DmXRN1_1323-1383-DmDCP1_1-127_N | depositor full sequence | sequence record 289503 | Full Sequence
GGGGAATTGTGAGCGGATAACAATTCCCCTGTAGAAATAATTTTGTTTAACTTTAATAAGGAGATATACC
ATGGGCAGCAGCCATCACCATCATCACCACAGCGCGGGTCTGGAAGTTCTGTTCCAGGGGCCCCAGGATC
CGCTACTTCAACAGCAAAGAGCTCCGTTTCCCGGACAAATGCCCAATCTACCCAAGCCACCGCTCTTCTG
GCAGCAAGAGGCGCAGAAGCAGGAGGCGCTGCAGCAGGAGGCGCAGCAGCAGGAGGCGCAGAAGAAGCAG
CAGCAGGCGCATGCGCAAATGGAGCCTGAACGTATCAATAGCCAGTAGAAGCTTGCGGCCGCATAATGCT
TAAGTCGAACAGAAAGTAATCGTATTGTACACGGCCGCATAATCGAAATTAATACGACTCACTATAGGGG
AATTGTGAGCGGATAACAATTCCCCATCTTAGTATATTAGTTAAGTATAAGAAGGAGATATACATAATAT
GTCCCCTATACTAGGTTATTGGAAAATTAAGGGCCTTGTGCAACCCACTCGACTTCTTTTGGAATATCTT
GAAGAAAAATATGAAGAGCATTTGTATGAGCGCGATGAAGGTGATAAATGGCGAAACAAAAAGTTTGAAT
TGGGTTTGGAGTTTCCCAATCTTCCTTATTATATTGATGGTGATGTTAAATTAACACAGTCTATGGCCAT
CATACGTTATATAGCTGACAAGCACAACATGTTGGGTGGTTGTCCAAAAGAGCGTGCAGAGATTTCAATG
CTTGAAGGAGCGGTTTTGGATATTAGATACGGTGTTTCGAGAATTGCATATAGTAAAGACTTTGAAACTC
TCAAAGTTGATTTTCTTAGCAAGCTACCTGAAATGCTGAAAATGTTCGAAGATCGTTTATGTCATAAAAC
ATATTTAAATGGTGATCATGTAACCCATCCTGACTTCATGTTGTATGACGCTCTTGATGTTGTTTTATAC
ATGGACCCAATGTGCCTGGATGCGTTCCCAAAATTAGTTTGTTTTAAAAAACGTATTGAAGCTATCCCAC
AAATTGATAAGTACTTGAAATCCAGCAAGTATATAGCATGGCCTTTGCAGGGCTGGCAAGCCACGTTTGG
TGGTGGCGACCATCCTCCAAAATCGGATCTGGAAGTTCTGTTCCAGGGGCCCCATATGGCAGATCTCATG
GCCGACGAGAGCATCACGCGAATGAACCTGGCGGCCATCAAGAAGATCGACCCGTACGCCAAGGAGATCG
TGGATTCGTCCTCGCACGTCGCCTTCTACACGTTCAACTCGTCGCAGAACGAGTGGGAAAAGACCGATGT
GGAGGGAGCCTTCTTCATATACCACCGCAACGCGGAGCCCTTTCACAGCATCTTCATCAACAACCGACTG
AACACCACGTCCTTCGTGGAGCCCATCACCGGCAGCCTGGAGCTGCAGTCGCAGCCGCCGTTCCTGCTCT
ACCGCAACGAGCGCTCGCGCATCCGCGGCTTCTGGTTCTACAACAGCGAGGAGTGCGACCGCATCAGCGG
CTTGGTGAACGGGCTGCTCAAGTCCAAGTAGGGTACCCTCGAGTCTGGTAAAGAAACCGCTGCTGCGAAA
TTTGAACGCCAGCACATGGACTCGTCTACTAGCGCAGCTTAATTAACCTAGGCTGCTGCCACCGCTGAGC
AATAACTAGCATAACCCCTTGGGGCCTCTAAACGGGTCTTGAGGGGTTTTTTGCTGAAACCTCAGGCATT
TGAGAAGCACACGGTCACACTGCTTCCGGTAGTCAATAAACCGGTAAACCAGCAATAGACATAAGCGGCT
ATTTAACGACCCTGCCCTGAACCGACGACAAGCTGACGACCGGGTCTCCGCAAGTGGCACTTTTCGGGGA
AATGTGCGCGGAACCCCTATTTGTTTATTTTTCTAAATACATTCAAATATGTATCCGCTCATGAATTAAT
TCTTAGAAAAACTCATCGAGCATCAAATGAAACTGCAATTTATTCATATCAGGATTATCAATACCATATT
TTTGAAAAAGCCGTTTCTGTAATGAAGGAGAAAACTCACCGAGGCAGTTCCATAGGATGGCAAGATCCTG
GTATCGGTCTGCGATTCCGACTCGTCCAACATCAATACAACCTATTAATTTCCCCTCGTCAAAAATAAGG
TTATCAAGTGAGAAATCACCATGAGTGACGACTGAATCCGGTGAGAATGGCAAAAGTTTATGCATTTCTT
TCCAGACTTGTTCAACAGGCCAGCCATTACGCTCGTCATCAAAATCACTCGCATCAACCAAACCGTTATT
CATTCGTGATTGCGCCTGAGCGAGACGAAATACGCGGTCGCTGTTAAAAGGACAATTACAAACAGGAATC
GAATGCAACCGGCGCAGGAACACTGCCAGCGCATCAACAATATTTTCACCTGAATCAGGATATTCTTCTA
ATACCTGGAATGCTGTTTTCCCGGGGATCGCAGTGGTGAGTAACCATGCATCATCAGGAGTACGGATAAA
ATGCTTGATGGTCGGAAGAGGCATAAATTCCGTCAGCCAGTTTAGTCTGACCATCTCATCTGTAACATCA
TTGGCAACGCTACCTTTGCCATGTTTCAGAAACAACTCTGGCGCATCGGGCTTCCCATACAATCGATAGA
TTGTCGCACCTGATTGCCCGACATTATCGCGAGCCCATTTATACCCATATAAATCAGCATCCATGTTGGA
ATTTAATCGCGGCCTAGAGCAAGACGTTTCCCGTTGAATATGGCTCATACTCTTCCTTTTTCAATATTAT
TGAAGCATTTATCAGGGTTATTGTCTCATGAGCGGATACATATTTGAATGTATTTAGAAAAATAAACAAA
TAGGCATGCAGCGCTCTTCCGCTTCCTCGCTCACTGACTCGCTACGCTCGGTCGTTCGACTGCGGCGAGC
GGTGTCAGCTCACTCAAAAGCGGTAATACGGTTATCCACAGAATCAGGGGATAAAGCCGGAAAGAACATG
TGAGCAAAAAGCAAAGCACCGGAAGAAGCCAACGCCGCAGGCGTTTTTCCATAGGCTCCGCCCCCCTGAC
GAGCATCACAAAAATCGACGCTCAAGCCAGAGGTGGCGAAACCCGACAGGACTATAAAGATACCAGGCGT
TTCCCCCTGGAAGCTCCCTCGTGCGCTCTCCTGTTCCGACCCTGCCGCTTACCGGATACCTGTCCGCCTT
TCTCCCTTCGGGAAGCGTGGCGCTTTCTCATAGCTCACGCTGTTGGTATCTCAGTTCGGTGTAGGTCGTT
CGCTCCAAGCTGGGCTGTGTGCACGAACCCCCCGTTCAGCCCGACCGCTGCGCCTTATCCGGTAACTATC
GTCTTGAGTCCAACCCGGTAAGACACGACTTATCGCCACTGGCAGCAGCCATTGGTAACTGATTTAGAGG
ACTTTGTCTTGAAGTTATGCACCTGTTAAGGCTAAACTGAAAGAACAGATTTTGGTGAGTGCGGTCCTCC
AACCCACTTACCTTGGTTCAAAGAGTTGGTAGCTCAGCGAACCTTGAGAAAACCACCGTTGGTAGCGGTG
GTTTTTCTTTATTTATGAGATGATGAATCAATCGGTCTATCAAGTCAACGAACAGCTATTCCGTTACTCT
AGATTTCAGTGCAATTTATCTCTTCAAATGTAGCACCTGAAGTCAGCCCCATACGATATAAGTTGTAATT
CTCATGTTAGTCATGCCCCGCGCCCACCGGAAGGAGCTGACTGGGTTGAAGGCTCTCAAGGGCATCGGTC
GAGATCCCGGTGCCTAATGAGTGAGCTAACTTACATTAATTGCGTTGCGCTCACTGCCCGCTTTCCAGTC
GGGAAACCTGTCGTGCCAGCTGCATTAATGAATCGGCCAACGCGCGGGGAGAGGCGGTTTGCGTATTGGG
CGCCAGGGTGGTTTTTCTTTTCACCAGTGAGACGGGCAACAGCTGATTGCCCTTCACCGCCTGGCCCTGA
GAGAGTTGCAGCAAGCGGTCCACGCTGGTTTGCCCCAGCAGGCGAAAATCCTGTTTGATGGTGGTTAACG
GCGGGATATAACATGAGCTGTCTTCGGTATCGTCGTATCCCACTACCGAGATGTCCGCACCAACGCGCAG
CCCGGACTCGGTAATGGCGCGCATTGCGCCCAGCGCCATCTGATCGTTGGCAACCAGCATCGCAGTGGGA
ACGATGCCCTCATTCAGCATTTGCATGGTTTGTTGAAAACCGGACATGGCACTCCAGTCGCCTTCCCGTT
CCGCTATCGGCTGAATTTGATTGCGAGTGAGATATTTATGCCAGCCAGCCAGACGCAGACGCGCCGAGAC
AGAACTTAATGGGCCCGCTAACAGCGCGATTTGCTGGTGACCCAATGCGACCAGATGCTCCACGCCCAGT
CGCGTACCGTCTTCATGGGAGAAAATAATACTGTTGATGGGTGTCTGGTCAGAGACATCAAGAAATAACG
CCGGAACATTAGTGCAGGCAGCTTCCACAGCAATGGCATCCTGGTCATCCAGCGGATAGTTAATGATCAG
CCCACTGACGCGTTGCGCGAGAAGATTGTGCACCGCCGCTTTACAGGCTTCGACGCCGCTTCGTTCTACC
ATCGACACCACCACGCTGGCACCCAGTTGATCGGCGCGAGATTTAATCGCCGCGACAATTTGCGACGGCG
CGTGCAGGGCCAGACTGGAGGTGGCAACGCCAATCAGCAACGACTGTTTGCCCGCCAGTTGTTGTGCCAC
GCGGTTGGGAATGTAATTCAGCTCCGCCATCGCCGCTTCCACTTTTTCCCGCGTTTTCGCAGAAACGTGG
CTGGCCTGGTTCACCACGCGGGAAACGGTCTGATAAGAGACACCGGCATACTCTGCGACATCGTATAACG
TTACTGGTTTCACATTCACCACCCTGAATTGACTCTCTTCCGGGCGCTATCATGCCATACCGCGAAAGGT
TTTGCGCCATTCGATGGTGTCCGGGATCTCGACGCTCTCCCTTATGCGACTCCTGCATTAGGAAATTAAT
ACGACTCACTATA
